Addgene plasmid #118653: pAC1819_pCR8-DR-SMN2-2-DR
Purpose: Transient transfection; Expressed DR-SMN2-DN2-DR CasRx gRNA with preprocessed DR 3'; Gateway Donor
Depositing lab: Albert Cheng. Depositing organization: Jackson Laboratory. Publication: CRISPR artificial splicing factors. Du M, Jillette N, Zhu JJ, Li S, Cheng AW. Nat Commun. 2020 Jun 12;11(1):2973. doi: 10.1038/s41467-020-16806-4. PubMed 32532987.
Backbone
  Vector backbone: pCR8/GW/TOPO
  Backbone manufacturer: Invitrogen
  Vector type: Mammalian Expression, CRISPR
Growth in bacteria
  Bacterial resistance: Spectinomycin, 50 μg/mL
  Growth temperature: 37°C
  Growth strain: NEB Stable
  Copy number: Unknown
Gene/Insert
  Gene/Insert name: DR-SMN2-2-DR
  Species: Synthetic
  Promoter: U6
  Cloning method: Restriction Enzyme; 5′ cloning site BbsI (destroyed during cloning); 3′ cloning site BbsI (destroyed during cloning)
  Sequencing primers: 5′ M13F; 3′ M13R
Terms and licenses: Academic/Nonprofit Terms; Industry Terms: Not Available to Industry
Depositor comments: More info at http://CasFx.org . Please visit https://www.biorxiv.org/content/early/2018/09/30/431064 for bioRxiv preprint.
How to cite: pAC1819_pCR8-DR-SMN2-2-DR was a gift from Albert Cheng (Addgene plasmid # 118653 ; http://n2t.net/addgene:118653 ; RRID:Addgene_118653)
