[The description below was written by a language model from this plasmid's Addgene catalogue record and pLannotate feature annotations shown in this document.]
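Description:
pAC1819_pCR8-DR-SMN2-2-DR is a small (about 3.2 kb) guide RNA expression plasmid built on the Invitrogen pCR8/GW/TOPO Gateway entry backbone. It is classed as a mammalian expression and CRISPR vector. It is propagated in E. coli through a high-copy ColE1/pUC-type origin and selected with spectinomycin via the aadA (SmR) aminoglycoside adenylyltransferase gene. The remaining annotated backbone elements are rrnB T1 and T2 terminators upstream of the cloning region, a T7 promoter downstream of it, and short fragments of lacI, lacZα, the Pc integron promoter and a gentamicin resistance gene. These fragments are backbone remnants rather than functional parts.

The payload sits between attL1 and attL2 sites and consists of a human U6 RNA polymerase III promoter driving a synthetic RfxCas13d (CasRx) guide RNA. The annotated arrangement is a 30-base processed direct repeat, a short gap of about 22 nt that corresponds to the spacer, and then a 36-base pre-gRNA direct repeat, giving the DR-spacer-DR layout named in the record. The spacer was inserted by BbsI cloning, which destroyed both sites, and its name indicates that it targets SMN2; the exact target position is not stated beyond the "DN2" label in the purpose field.

The plasmid can be transfected transiently into mammalian cells to supply the guide RNA alongside a separately provided CasRx protein. It encodes no Cas protein and no mammalian selection marker. Because the U6-gRNA cassette is flanked by attL sites, it can also act as a Gateway donor, moving into destination vectors by LR recombination. The associated work concerns CRISPR artificial splicing factors, which suggests the guide is used to direct CasRx-based effectors to SMN2 transcripts to modulate splicing.
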