Features (pLannotate 1.2.2; 14 found; start..end, strand, type, name):
     10..102     +  CDS            lacI (fragment): lac repressor; lacI; The lac repressor binds to the lac operator to inhibit transcription in E. coli. This inhibition can be relieved by adding lactose or isopropyl-β-D-thiogalactopyranoside (IPTG).
    157..184     -  terminator     rrnB T2 terminator: transcription terminator T2 from the E. coli rrnB gene
    276..362     -  terminator     rrnB T1 terminator: Escherichia coli rrnB; transcription terminator T1 from the E. coli rrnB gene
    406..442     -  CDS            lacZα (fragment): LacZα fragment of β-galactosidase; lacZ fragment
    458..557     +  protein_bind   attL1: mutant version of attL; recombination site for the Gateway® LR reaction LR Clonase™
    572..812     +  promoter       U6 promoter: RNA polymerase III promoter for human U6 snRNA
    822..851     +  misc_RNA       RfxCas13d DR30: 5' processed 30-base direct repeat for an RfxCas13d gRNA (Konermann et al., 2018)
    874..909     +  misc_RNA       RfxCas13d DR36: 36-base direct repeat for an RfxCas13d pre-gRNA (Konermann et al., 2018)
    940..1039    -  protein_bind   attL2: mutant version of attL; recombination site for the Gateway® LR reaction LR Clonase™
   1057..1075    -  promoter       T7 promoter: promoter for bacteriophage T7 RNA polymerase
   1265..1288    +  promoter       Pc promoter (fragment): intI1 (promoter lies within the coding sequence); class 1 integron promoter
   1464..1520    +  CDS            GmR (fragment): gentamycin acetyltransferase; aacC1; confers resistance to gentamycin
   1527..2318    +  CDS            SmR: aminoglycoside adenylyltransferase (Murphy, 1985); aadA; confers resistance to spectinomycin and streptomycin
   2411..2999    +  rep_origin     ori: high-copy-number ColE1/pMB1/pBR322/pUC origin of replication
>Addgene plasmid #118653 | pAC1819_pCR8-DR-SMN2-2-DR | addgene full sequence | sequence record 232545 | Addgene NGS Result
AGCGGAAGAGCGCCCAATACGCAAACCGCCTCTCCCCGCGCGTTGGCCGATTCATTAATGCAGCTGGCAC
GACAGGTTTCCCGACTGGAAAGCGGGCAGTGAGCGCAACGCAATTAATACGCGTACCGCTAGCCAGGAAG
AGTTTGTAGAAACGCAAAAAGGCCATCCGTCAGGATGGCCTTCTGCTTAGTTTGATGCCTGGCAGTTTAT
GGCGGGCGTCCTGCCCGCCACCCTCCGGGCCGTTGCTTCACAACGATCAAATCCGCTCCCGGCGGATTTG
TCCTACTCAGGAGAGCGTTCACCGACAAACAACAGATAAAACGAAAGGCCCAGTATTCCGACTGAGCCTT
TCGTTTTATTTGATGCCTGGCAGTTCCCTACTCTCGCGTTAACGCTAGCATGGATGTTTTCCCAGTCACG
ACGTTGTAAAACGACGGCCAGTCTTAAGCTCGGGCCCCAAATAATGATTTTATTTTGACTGATAGTGACC
TGTTCGTTGCAACAAATTGATGAGCAATGCTTTTTTATAATGCCAACTTTGTACAAAAAAGCAGGCTCCG
AATTCACCGGTGAGGGCCTATTTCCCATGATTCCTTCATATTTGCATATACGATACAAGGCTGTTAGAGA
GATAATTGGAATTAATTTGACTGTAAACACAAAGATATTAGTACAAAATACGTGACGTAGAAAGTAATAA
TTTCTTGGGTAGTTTGCAGTTTTAAAATTATGTTTTAAAATGGACTATCATATGCTTACCGTAACTTGAA
AGTATTTCGATTTCTTGGCTTTATATATCTTGTGGAAAGGACGAAACACCGAACCCCTACCAACTGGTCG
GGGTTTGAAACGAGAATTCTAGTAGGGATGTAGCAAGTAAACCCCTACCAACTGGTCGGGGTTTGAAACT
TTTTTTGGCGCGCCTTAATTAAGAATTCGACCCAGCTTTCTTGTACAAAGTTGGCATTATAAAAAATAAT
TGCTCATCAATTTGTTGCAACGAACAGGTCACTATCAGTCAAAATAAAATCATTATTTGCCATCCAGCTG
ATATCCCCTATAGTGAGTCGTATTACATGGTCATAGCTGTTTCCTGGCAGCTCTGGCCCGTGTCTCAAAA
TCTCTGATGTTACATTGCACAAGATAAAAATATATCATCATGCCTCCTCTAGACCAGCCAGGACAGAAAT
GCCTCGACTTCGCTGCTACCCAAGGTTGCCGGGTGACGCACACCGTGGAAACGGATGAAGGCACGAACCC
AGTGGACATAAGCCTGTTCGGTTCGTAAGCTGTAATGCAAGTAGCGTATGCGCTCACGCAACTGGTCCAG
AACCTTGACCGAACGCAGCGGTGGTAACGGCGCAGTGGCGGTTTTCATGGCTTGTTATGACTGTTTTTTT
GGGGTACAGTCTATGCCTCGGGCATCCAAGCAGCAAGCGCGTTACGCCGTGGGTCGATGTTTGATGTTAT
GGAGCAGCAACGATGTTACGCAGCAGGGCAGTCGCCCTAAAACAAAGTTAAACATTATGAGGGAAGCGGT
GATCGCCGAAGTATCGACTCAACTATCAGAGGTAGTTGGCGTCATCGAGCGCCATCTCGAACCGACGTTG
CTGGCCGTACATTTGTACGGCTCCGCAGTGGATGGCGGCCTGAAGCCACACAGTGATATTGATTTGCTGG
TTACGGTGACCGTAAGGCTTGATGAAACAACGCGGCGAGCTTTGATCAACGACCTTTTGGAAACTTCGGC
TTCCCCTGGAGAGAGCGAGATTCTCCGCGCTGTAGAAGTCACCATTGTTGTGCACGACGACATCATTCCG
TGGCGTTATCCAGCTAAGCGCGAACTGCAATTTGGAGAATGGCAGCGCAATGACATTCTTGCAGGTATCT
TCGAGCCAGCCACGATCGACATTGATCTGGCTATCTTGCTGACAAAAGCAAGAGAACATAGCGTTGCCTT
GGTAGGTCCAGCGGCGGAGGAACTCTTTGATCCGGTTCCTGAACAGGATCTATTTGAGGCGCTAAATGAA
ACCTTAACGCTATGGAACTCGCCGCCCGACTGGGCTGGCGATGAGCGAAATGTAGTGCTTACGTTGTCCC
GCATTTGGTACAGCGCAGTAACCGGCAAAATCGCGCCGAAGGATGTCGCTGCCGACTGGGCAATGGAGCG
CCTGCCGGCCCAGTATCAGCCCGTCATACTTGAAGCTAGACAGGCTTATCTTGGACAAGAAGAAGATCGC
TTGGCCTCGCGCGCAGATCAGTTGGAAGAATTTGTCCACTACGTGAAAGGCGAGATCACCAAGGTAGTCG
GCAAATAACCCTCGAGCCACCCATGACCAAAATCCCTTAACGTGAGTTACGCGTCGTTCCACTGAGCGTC
AGACCCCGTAGAAAAGATCAAAGGATCTTCTTGAGATCCTTTTTTTCTGCGCGTAATCTGCTGCTTGCAA
ACAAAAAAACCACCGCTACCAGCGGTGGTTTGTTTGCCGGATCAAGAGCTACCAACTCTTTTTCCGAAGG
TAACTGGCTTCAGCAGAGCGCAGATACCAAATACTGTTCTTCTAGTGTAGCCGTAGTTAGGCCACCACTT
CAAGAACTCTGTAGCACCGCCTACATACCTCGCTCTGCTAATCCTGTTACCAGTGGCTGCTGCCAGTGGC
GATAAGTCGTGTCTTACCGGGTTGGACTCAAGACGATAGTTACCGGATAAGGCGCAGCGGTCGGGCTGAA
CGGGGGGTTCGTGCACACAGCCCAGCTTGGAGCGAACGACCTACACCGAACTGAGATACCTACAGCGTGA
GCTATGAGAAAGCGCCACGCTTCCCGAAGGGAGAAAGGCGGACAGGTATCCGGTAAGCGGCAGGGTCGGA
ACAGGAGAGCGCACGAGGGAGCTTCCAGGGGGAAACGCCTGGTATCTTTATAGTCCTGTCGGGTTTCGCC
ACCTCTGACTTGAGCGTCGATTTTTGTGATGCTCGTCAGGGGGGCGGAGCCTATGGAAAAACGCCAGCAA
CGCGGCCTTTTTACGGTTCCTGGCCTTTTGCTGGCCTTTTGCTCACATGTTCTTTCCTGCGTTATCCCCT
GATTCTGTGGATAACCGTATTACCGCCTTTGAGTGAGCTGATACCGCTCGCCGCAGCCGAACGACCGAGC
GCAGCGAGTCAGTGAGCGAGGA
